>Addgene plasmid #241325 | pcDNA3.1-MSTN-c.748-799T>G | addgene full sequence | sequence record 491252 | Addgene NGS Result
GACGGATCGGGAGATCTCCCGATCCCCTATGGTGCACTCTCAGTACAATCTGCTCTGATGCCGCATAGTT
AAGCCAGTATCTGCTCCCTGCTTGTGTGTTGGAGGTCGCTGAGTAGTGCGCGAGCAAAATTTAAGCTACA
ACAAGGCAAGGCTTGACCGACAATTGCATGAAGAATCTGCTTAGGGTTAGGCGTTTTGCGCTGCTTCGCG
ATGTACGGGCCAGATATACGCGTTGACATTGATTATTGACTAGTTATTAATAGTAATCAATTACGGGGTC
ATTAGTTCATAGCCCATATATGGAGTTCCGCGTTACATAACTTACGGTAAATGGCCCGCCTGGCTGACCG
CCCAACGACCCCCGCCCATTGACGTCAATAATGACGTATGTTCCCATAGTAACGCCAATAGGGACTTTCC
ATTGACGTCAATGGGTGGAGTATTTACGGTAAACTGCCCACTTGGCAGTACATCAAGTGTATCATATGCC
AAGTACGCCCCCTATTGACGTCAATGACGGTAAATGGCCCGCCTGGCATTATGCCCAGTACATGACCTTA
TGGGACTTTCCTACTTGGCAGTACATCTACGTATTAGTCATCGCTATTACCATGGTGATGCGGTTTTGGC
AGTACATCAATGGGCGTGGATAGCGGTTTGACTCACGGGGATTTCCAAGTCTCCACCCCATTGACGTCAA
TGGGAGTTTGTTTTGGCACCAAAATCAACGGGACTTTCCAAAATGTCGTAACAACTCCGCCCCATTGACG
CAAATGGGCGGTAGGCGTGTACGGTGGGAGGTCTATATAAGCAGAGCTCTCTGGCTAACTAGAGAACCCA
CTGCTTACTGGCTTATCGAAATTAATACGACTCACTATAGGGAGACCCAAGCTGGCTAGCGTTTAAACTT
AAGCTTGGTACCGAGCTCGGATCCGTTTGGCTTGGCGTTACTCAAAAGCAAAAGAAAAGTAAAAGGAAGA
AGTAAGAACAAGGGAAAAGATTGTATTGATTTTAAAACCATGCAAAAACTGCAAATCTCTGTTTATATTT
ACCTATTTATGCTGATTGTTGCTGGCCCAGTGGATCTGAATGAGAACAGCGAGCAGAAGGAAAATGTGGA
AAAAGAGGGGCTGTGTAATGCATGTTTGTGGAGGGAAAACACTACATCCTCAAGACTAGAAGCCATAAAA
ATCCAAATCCTCAGTAAACTTCGCCTGGAAACAGCTCCTAACATCAGCAAAGATGCTATCAGACAACTTT
TGCCCAAGGCTCCTCCACTCCTGGAACTGATTGATCAGTTCGATGTCCAGAGAGATGCCAGCAGTGACGG
CTCCTTGGAAGACGATGACTACCACGCCAGGACGGAAACGGTCATTACCATGCCCACGGAGTGTGAGTAG
TCCTGCTGGTGCAGAGCAACGACTCTGCTGACTGCTGTTCTAGTGTTCATGAGAAACCGATCTATTTTCA
GGCTCTTTTAACAAGCTGCTGGCTTGTATGTAAGGAGGAGGGGAAAGAGCTTTTTTCAAGATTTCATGAG
AAATAGACCAATGAGACTGAAAGCTGCTACTTTATTTGTTTCCTTAGAGAGCTAAAAAGCTAAAAATCAA
AAATGAAATGCTTGCATAGCATTCATGTTATATAGTTTAGTATGACAACTATAACATGTTTATGTTTTCA
CAGCTTAATGCTACCAAGGTAAAGGATTGGGAGACAGTATCAGCAATGTGAAAAATTTACATCAAATTTC
CTAATTGCATTTGGTTGCCTGAAATATGCATTTAAAATAACAGGGTGTTGTTTTTTTTTTTTTTTTTTTT
CATTAATAAAAGAGAAAGGAAGAAATCTGTAGAGGTTGAAGCCTATCTGGGCGTTTGCTGAACACTTAGA
ATGACTTCTGTTATTCAAAACTATTTCTCATAGGGTTTTTATGGTCTTCACAGAGTATCTAATTTTGAAA
GCTATTAGAGTGGAAAGGATAAAAGAATATTCTTAATAAACTTAATGTATTAGTAAGAGCAATAAGGAAG
TAAACACAGCATAGTGAAAAATCATGAGCTAATCAGCAGAAAATTCTAAGAAATAAACATTTTAATTACA
AAGTTCCACTTATACCCTGACCATGGTACTATTGTTGAGAGTACCTGGTCTGCACATATCTAGGAGGCAC
ATGCTTAATAACCTTCTAAAATATTATTGTATTCCTCATAGGAGGGAGAACTATTACCTATATGTAGTAC
CTATGTTGTTTCTGAAAGATAATATGTTTCATGTATTTCTGTTGCAGTCACTTCAAACCTATACTCAAGG
AAAGGGAGACAGGCATCTCAACAGAGAAGGCATGACCAGAAAGAGTTTTGTGCCATGTGTCTGCGATCTT
GCTTTATACAGGGCTCTACCCACTTTAAACTGGACTCAAAACAGTTTCAAAATACTGCTTTTTCTTATTA
AGTAACTAGTTTATAAGGCAACAAATAAATTTCCTTTAAGACTGTGCTATCAGATAATCCTGGAATAGAT
TTGCCTTACTTATAAACAATCTTGAGAAAACAAAAAGGCAAGAAATTGCTAAGTGCTTCTGCTTACAATG
ACAGCCTGGCCCTAAAGACAATGTTTTCTAAGTTTTGAAACAGCTTGAATACAACATCTAAGTTTTGGTG
CTAATTACCTGCTAGTTTTTTTATTTTTTTCCTTTAAAAGGCTGTCCCAGCGTCCTAACATAACAGATGC
ACTATATTTTCTGCTAATTCCCGAGGCTCAGTTAGTTGCTCACTGTGTCTTGTCCCCAGGTAATTCAGGC
CTGGGGGAAGGGTTCCTTCCTCCAGACTGATTGGTACAGCTGCTCAGTAAGTGTAACTACTCAGATTCCC
AAAGAATTCTAAGTGGATGTTCTTCCACAGTGTCTCTTGTTCTCTCTAATCATCATCATTTTAAAATTTC
ATCCACTTTTCATTCCTTAATAGAATTTTCCTTAGTCCACAGTTCTCTGGAAAGGAAGTAGGCTTCTCAT
AACAGCTGAAAAAACATATACCTAAAAGATTCTGAAAAGCTGTAATAACTGTTATACTTGATATTTTGCT
GTTATGAATGAAATGCTACATATTTTTCCATTTTAAAAGACTAAATATGCACACATTATTCCAATTAAAA
AATGTTCATAGATTGATATGGAGGTGTTCGTTCATTTTTCATAAAAATGATCTTAGTAACTTTTTTTCTT
ATTCATTTATAGCTGATCTTCTAACGCAAGTGGAAGGAAAACCCAAATGTTGTTTCTTTAAATTTAGCTC
TAAGATACAATACAATAAACTAGTAAAGGCCCAACTGTGGATATATCTGAGGCCTGTCAAGACTCCTGCG
ACAGTGTTTGTGCAAATCCTGAGACTCATCAAACCCATGAAAGACGGTACAAGGTATACTGGAATCCGAT
CTCTGAAACTTGACATGAACCCAGGCACTGGTATTTGGCAGAGCATTGATGTGAAGACAGTGTTGCAGAA
CTGGCTCAAACAACCTGAATCCAACTTAGGCATTGAAATCAAAGCTTTAGATGAGAATGGCCATGATCTT
GCTGTAACCTTCCCAGAACCAGGAGAAGATGGACTGGTAAGTGATTACTGAAAATAACATGCTAAAAACC
TTGTTATGTGTTTATTCATAATGTGAATGAATAGTAGTGAAAAATAACTACCAGTTTCCTGTGCTTATAA
GCCAGACAAAGGCACCTTACCCCAGTGGTAGCCCTGTACTCAATAAAAGTAGGTGTCCCATTTCACATCC
TATGAAACACTCTCTTGATACTTTGACTTTGCATGAGGATTTAAAAGAAAAAAAGTTATACCATGGTCCT
TAAGTTTTTAGGGAATTCTTTGGAATTGAGAATGAAATATAAAATGCTTTCCGTTGATGTGCTACATGAT
TATATAAATAAAAACATGAAGTCTTCACAGTGGATTCTAGTACTCACCCAACAACACATTTTTTCCCCCA
GAAGAGTGACCAATTTGTTAAAATTCTTTTGCTTAATAAGGCAGAAAAATGAACTCTACAAGTTATAATT
AAAATAAAATGCTTTTACTTATAGAAATTAACTAGATATATGTTCAGGTTTATATACTATTAAATATACT
ATATTTAAGATCTCTCATGATAAATATGTTCCTTGTTTTATAGACTATTGATGCACTGATGTATATGTGG
ATTACTTTGTGAATTACCCCTGGTAAAATTAAAAATTTCAGGCTAGTTAACTTGTACTACTTAGCTATTT
TCTGAACTGTCTTACTGTTCTTTAACAGGAGTTAACTTAGGTAATGTCAACTAATTTAATATAAAGTCAA
ACAGAAAATAATGCCTTATATATTATAAAAATTAATAAAAAACCATTTTAAAATCTAGTATAAGTTTAGA
GCTACTCACTCTTCTGGCTTATCTATGCTTGTATTTACTTCTGTTTTCAAAAAATTTTTTAATGTGACCA
TACCTTTTATTTCCAGTTATTGATATAATTTACAACAAAAGATTATACTTGCAAGCTTTATAGTTTTTAA
ATGGTCTTATTTGTAGTGAATATCATATCTAAATGATATCTAAATGTAAAGTAAATCATACCTAAATGAA
AACATATTCTTTAAGTCATTATAAAATTTTCCAGGTGATCAATTTTTCTTTAAATATACTACATAAAATG
TTATTGACTCCCAAAATGATGTTATTTTGTATAATCTTAAATACCAATAATTACCAGGTCTATTTTGGTT
TTAGTGTAGGATAAAAAAGAATGTGTTCTTTTTTCTAGGTAGCATTTTAATGATCAAAGTTGGTGACGTG
ACAGAGGTCGTAAGTATTATTAAACAGATGATTAATAAGATGTATTCCTCAGACTTTTCCATATAAAAGG
AAAAATGTCTCAAATTCATGAAAAGATTGGTACAGGAGGAGGATTAGCAAATTGTAGTTTAAATATCTGA
ATGGAAACACTTTTTAGTGAAAGAATAAAGGGAATATCATTGTATCTTCTTCTGAGTCTGTGCCTCTCTC
TCTTGGAGTTAGTCTTTCCAACCCTATATACTTACCACTATCTTCATCCCTCTACCTTCCTTTTTCCCAT
TACATCTGTGCAGTACTGGGTGGCAACTATTGTGTTTCGGTGTTAATATCCAAGTTTCCCTGAATAAGAC
CAAGTGAATGGAGGATGAATGAGTATACCTATCCCTCCAGGGGTCATCAGACATATTTAGCCACCATATT
TAATCAATAAGCAGGAAGACATAAGCTAGCCTTGTCCTTCTTCTTTCCTCCCTGCTCCTTTCTCTTCTCT
TCCCCCTCTCCCTTTACTGTCATCCATCAGTATTTTCAGAGCATCTATTATGTGTCAGGCATTCAGATAC
TCAAACGGAGGAAAACAAGAATAAACAAGACAAAGATCTGACCACAGGGGAATCCCTATGGCTACTGTAG
ACTTTTGAGCCATAAAGGAAGAATCAAGCCTAGTGTAAATGAAAATTCCTTAATGCTGTGCCTTTTAAAA
AGAAATGTGACATAAGCAAAATGATTAGTTTCTTTCTTTAATAATGAGTCCTTGAGGTAGGAGAGTGTTT
TGGGATCTATTATTAACTCTTCTTTCCTTTCCATACAGACTCCTTTTTTAGAAGTCAAGGTAACAGACAC
ACCAAAAAGATCTAGGAGAGATTTTGGGCTTGATTGTGATGAACACTCCACAGAATCTCGATGCTGTCGT
TACCCTCTAACTGTGGATTTTGAAGCTTTTGGATGGGATTGGATTATTGCACCTAAAAGATATAAGGCCA
ATTACTGCTCTGGAGAATGTGAATTTGTATTTTTGCAAAAGTATCCTCATACCCATCTTGTGCACCAAGC
AAACCCCAGAGGTTCAGCCGGCCCCTGCTGTACTCCTACAAAGATGTCTCCAATTAATATGCTATATTTT
AATGGCGAAGGACAAATAATATACGGGAAGATTCCAGCCATGGTAGTAGATCGCTGTGGGTGTTCATGAG
GTCTATATTTGGTTCATAGCTTCCTCAAACATGGAAGGTCTTCCCCTCAACAATTTTGAAACTGTGAAAT
TATGTACCACAGGCTATAAGCCTAGAGTATGCTACAGTCACTTAAGCACAAGCTACAGTATATGAGCTAA
AAAGAGAGAATATATGCAATGGTTGGCATTTAACCATCCAAACAAATCGTATAATAAAAAGTTTTATGAT
TTCCAGAGTTTTTGAACTAGGAGATCAAATTCCATTTATGTTGAAATATATTACAACACATGCAGGTGAA
TGAAAGCAATTCTCCTTGTCTTCTGGTGAATTAAAGGAGTATGCTTTAAAATCTATTTCTCTACAGTTTC
ACTTAATATTTACAGAAAAATCTATATGTAGTATTGGTAAAATGCAGTATTGTTATATACCATTATTTGA
AACATCCTTAAACACTTGAATTTATATTGTATGATAGCATACTTGGTAAGATGAGATTCCACAAAGTAGG
GATGGCACACCATACGCAGGTTACCATTCCTATACTGATTGATACAGTACATTAACAGTTTTTGCCAATG
GTGCTAATACAATAGGCTGAATGGCTGATGTTATCAGGTTTATCAAGCAAAAAACATTCAGGAAAGTAAT
AAGTTTCTCCTTTCTTCAGGTGCATTTTCACACTCCTCCCTATGGGCAATGGATGTTCTATAGAGAAAGA
AAACTCATTTTCCTAGAGGTCTACATTCAATTCTGTAGCATACTTGGAGAAGCTGCATTGAAAAGGCAGT
CAAAAAGTATTCATTTTGGTCAAAATTTCAAAATTATAGCCTGCCTTTGCAATACTGCAGCTTTTAGGAT
GAAATAATGGAAATGACTGATTCTATCAATATTGTATAAAAAGATTTTGAAATAGTTGCATTTATATAAT
ATGTATACAATATTGTTTTGTAAATAAATGTCTCCTTTTTTATTTACTTTGGTATATTTTTACAGTAAGG
ACATTTCAAATTAAGTATTAAGGCACAAAGACATGTCATGTAGGACATAAAAGCAAAAGCTTATATTTTG
GAGCAAATTAGTTGATTAAATAGTGGTCTTAAAACTCCATATGCTAATGGTTAGATGGTTATATTACAAT
CATTTTATATTTTTTTACATTATTAGCATTCACTTATGGATTCATGATGGCTGTCTCGAGTCTAGAGGGC
CCGTTTAAACCCGCTGATCAGCCTCGACTGTGCCTTCTAGTTGCCAGCCATCTGTTGTTTGCCCCTCCCC
CGTGCCTTCCTTGACCCTGGAAGGTGCCACTCCCACTGTCCTTTCCTAATAAAATGAGGAAATTGCATCG
CATTGTCTGAGTAGGTGTCATTCTATTCTGGGGGGTGGGGTGGGGCAGGACAGCAAGGGGGAGGATTGGG
AAGACAATAGCAGGCATGCTGGGGATGCGGTGGGCTCTATGGCTTCTGAGGCGGAAAGAACCAGCTGGGG
CTCTAGGGGGTATCCCC
[124 nt withheld, positions 7508-7631]
C
[91 nt withheld, positions 7633-7723]
A
[49 nt withheld, positions 7725-7773]
CCTTTGACGTTGGAGTCCACGTTCTTT
[37 nt withheld, positions 7801-7837]
ACCCTATCTCGGTCTATTCTTTTGATTTATAAGGGATTTTGCCGATTTCGGCCTATTGGTTAAAAAATGA
GCTGATTTAACAAAAATTTAACGCGAATTAATTCTGTGGAATGTGTGTCAGTTAGGGTGTGGAAAGTCCC
CAGGCTCCCCAGCAGGCAGAAGTATGCAAAGCATGCATCTCAATTAGTCAGCAACCAGGTGTGGAAAGTC
CCCAGGCTCCCCAGCAGGCAGAAGTATGCAAAGCATGCATCTCAATTAGTCAGCAACCATAGTCCCGCCC
CTAACTCCGCCCATCCCGCCCCTAACTCCGCCCAGTTCCGCCCATTCTCCGCCCCATGGCTGACTAATTT
TTTTTATTTATGCAGAGGCCGAGGCCGCCTCTGCCTCTGAGCTATTCCAGAAGTAGTGAGGAGGCTTTTT
TGGAGGCCTAGGCTTTTGCAAAAAGCTCCCGGGAGCTTGTATATCCATTTTCGGATCTGATCAAGAGACA
GGATGAGGATCGTTTCGCATGATTGAACAAGATGGATTGCACGCAGGTTCTCCGGCCGCTTGGGTGGAGA
GGCTATTCGGCTATGACTGGGCACAACAGACAATCGGCTGCTCTGATGCCGCCGTGTTCCGGCTGTCAGC
GCAGGGGCGCCCGGTTCTTTTTGTCAAGACCGACCTGTCCGGTGCCCTGAATGAACTGCAGGACGAGGCA
GCGCGGCTATCGTGGCTGGCCACGACGGGCGTTCCTTGCGCAGCTGTGCTCGACGTTGTCACTGAAGCGG
GAAGGGACTGGCTGCTATTGGGCGAAGTGCCGGGGCAGGATCTCCTGTCATCTCACCTTGCTCCTGCCGA
GAAAGTATCCATCATGGCTGATGCAATGCGGCGGCTGCATACGCTTGATCCGGCTACCTGCCCATTCGAC
CACCAAGCGAAACATCGCATCGAGCGAGCACGTACTCGGATGGAAGCCGGTCTTGTCGATCAGGATGATC
TGGACGAAGAGCATCAGGGGCTCGCGCCAGCCGAACTGTTCGCCAGGCTCAAGGCGCGCATGCCCGACGG
CGAGGATCTCGTCGTGACCCATGGCGATGCCTGCTTGCCGAATATCATGGTGGAAAATGGCCGCTTTTCT
GGATTCATCGACTGTGGCCGGCTGGGTGTGGCGGACCGCTATCAGGACATAGCGTTGGCTACCCGTGATA
TTGCTGAAGAGCTTGGCGGCGAATGGGCTGACCGCTTCCTCGTGCTTTACGGTATCGCCGCTCCCGATTC
GCAGCGCATCGCCTTCTATCGCCTTCTTGACGAGTTCTTCTGAGCGGGACTCTGGGGTTCGAAATGACCG
ACCAAGCGACGCCCAACCTGCCATCACGAGATTTCGATTCCACCGCCGCCTTCTATGAAAGGTTGGGCTT
CGGAATCGTTTTCCGGGACGCCGGCTGGATGATCCTCCAGCGCGGGGATCTCATGCTGGAGTTCTTCGCC
CACCCCAACTTGTTTATTGCAGCTTATAATGGTTACAAATAAAGCAATAGCATCACAAATTTCACAAATA
AAGCATTTTTTTCACTGCATTCTAGTTGTGGTTTGTCCAAACTCATCAATGTATCTTATCATGTCTGTAT
ACCGTCGACCTCTAGCTAGAGCTTGGCGTAATCATGGTCATAGCTGTTTCCTGTGTGAAATTGTTATCCG
CTCACAATTCCACACAACATACGAGCCGGAAGCATAAAGTGTAAAGCCTGGGGTGCCTAATGAGTGAGCT
AACTCACATTAATTGCGTTGCGCTCACTGCCCGCTTTCCAGTCGGGAAACCTGTCGTGCCAGCTGCATTA
ATGAATCGGCCAACGCGCGGGGAGAGGCGGTTTGCGTATTGGGCGCTCTTCCGCTTCCTCGCTCACTGAC
TCGCTGCGCTCGGTCGTTCGGCTGCGGCGAGCGGTATCAGCTCACTCAAAGGCGGTAATACGGTTATCCA
CAGAATCAGGGGATAACGCAGGAAAGAACATGTGAGCAAAAGGCCAGCAAAAGGCCAGGAACCGTAAAAA
GGCCGCGTTGCTGGCGTTTTTCCATAGGCTCCGCCCCCCTGACGAGCATCACAAAAATCGACGCTCAAGT
CAGAGGTGGCGAAACCCGACAGGACTATAAAGATACCAGGCGTTTCCCCCTGGAAGCTCCCTCGTGCGCT
CTCCTGTTCCGACCCTGCCGCTTACCGGATACCTGTCCGCCTTTCTCCCTTCGGGAAGCGTGGCGCTTTC
TCATAGCTCACGCTGTAGGTATCTCAGTTCGGTGTAGGTCGTTCGCTCCAAGCTGGGCTGTGTGCACGAA
CCCCCCGTTCAGCCCGACCGCTGCGCCTTATCCGGTAACTATCGTCTTGAGTCCAACCCGGTAAGACACG
ACTTATCGCCACTGGCAGCAGCCACTGGTAACAGGATTAGCAGAGCGAGGTATGTAGGCGGTGCTACAGA
GTTCTTGAAGTGGTGGCCTAACTACGGCTACACTAGAAGAACAGTATTTGGTATCTGCGCTCTGCTGAAG
CCAGTTACCTTCGGAAAAAGAGTTGGTAGCTCTTGATCCGGCAAACAAACCACCGCTGGTAGCGGTGGTT
TTTTTGTTTGCAAGCAGCAGATTACGCGCAGAAAAAAAGGATCTCAAGAAGATCCTTTGATCTTTTCTAC
GGGGTCTGACGCTCAGTGGAACGAAAACTCACGTTAAGGGATTTTGGTCATGAGATTATCAAAAAGGATC
TTCACCTAGATCCTTTTAAATTAAAAATGAAGTTTTAAATCAATCTAAAGTATATATGAGTAAACTTGGT
CTGACAGTTACCAATGCTTAATCAGTGAGGCACCTATCTCAGCGATCTGTCTATTTCGTTCATCCATAGT
TGCCTGACTCCCCGTCGTGTAGATAACTACGATACGGGAGGGCTTACCATCTGGCCCCAGTGCTGCAATG
ATACCGCGAGACCCACGCTCACCGGCTCCAGATTTATCAGCAATAAACCAGCCAGCCGGAAGGGCCGAGC
GCAGAAGTGGTCCTGCAACTTTATCCGCCTCCATCCAGTCTATTAATTGTTGCCGGGAAGCTAGAGTAAG
TAGTTCGCCAGTTAATAGTTTGCGCAACGTTGTTGCCATTGCTACAGGCATCGTGGTGTCACGCTCGTCG
TTTGGTATGGCTTCATTCAGCTCCGGTTCCCAACGATCAAGGCGAGTTACATGATCCCCCATGTTGTGCA
AAAAAGCGGTTAGCTCCTTCGGTCCTCCGATCGTTGTCAGAAGTAAGTTGGCCGCAGTGTTATCACTCAT
GGTTATGGCAGCACTGCATAATTCTCTTACTGTCATGCCATCCGTAAGATGCTTTTCTGTGACTGGTGAG
TACTCAACCAAGTCATTCTGAGAATAGTGTATGCGGCGACCGAGTTGCTCTTGCCCGGCGTCAATACGGG
ATAATACCGCGCCACATAGCAGAACTTTAAAAGTGCTCATCATTGGAAAACGTTCTTCGGGGCGAAAACT
CTCAAGGATCTTACCGCTGTTGAGATCCAGTTCGATGTAACCCACTCGTGCACCCAACTGATCTTCAGCA
TCTTTTACTTTCACCAGCGTTTCTGGGTGAGCAAAAACAGGAAGGCAAAATGCCGCAAAAAAGGGAATAA
GGGCGACACGGAAATGTTGAATACTCATACTCTTCCTTTTTCAATATTATTGAAGCATTTATCAGGGTTA
TTGTCTCATGAGCGGATACATATTTGAATGTATTTAGAAAAATAAACAAATAGGGGTTCCGCGCACATTT
CCCCGAAAAGTGCCACCTGACGTC
Features (pLannotate 1.2.2; 22 found; start..end, strand, type, name):
     28..80      -  misc_feature   bom (fragment): basis of mobility region from pBR322
    235..614     +  enhancer       CMV enhancer: human cytomegalovirus immediate early enhancer
    615..818     +  promoter       CMV promoter: human cytomegalovirus (CMV) immediate early promoter
    814..847     +  LTR            5' LTR (truncated) (fragment): truncated 5' long terminal repeat (LTR) from HIV-1
    863..881     +  promoter       T7 promoter: promoter for bacteriophage T7 RNA polymerase
   1020..1391    +  CDS            MSTN (fragment): GDF8_HUMAN - Also known as GDF8. Experimental evidence at protein level: Swiss-Prot protein existence level 1. Acts specifically as a negative regulator of skeletal muscle growth. From Homo sapiens (Human).
   3232..3606    +  CDS            MSTN (fragment): GDF8_HUMAN - Also known as GDF8. Experimental evidence at protein level: Swiss-Prot protein existence level 1. Acts specifically as a negative regulator of skeletal muscle growth. From Homo sapiens (Human).
   5642..6016    +  CDS            MSTN (fragment): GDF8_HUMAN - Also known as GDF8. Experimental evidence at protein level: Swiss-Prot protein existence level 1. Acts specifically as a negative regulator of skeletal muscle growth. From Homo sapiens (Human).
   7238..7462    +  polyA_signal   bGH poly(A) signal: bovine growth hormone polyadenylation signal
   7466..7487    +  promoter       SV40 promoter (fragment): SV40 enhancer and early promoter
   7508..7936    +  rep_origin     f1 ori (sequence partly withheld): f1 bacteriophage origin of replication; arrow indicates direction of (+) strand synthesis
   7950..8279    +  promoter       SV40 promoter: SV40 enhancer and early promoter
   8346..9137    +  CDS            neo: KKA2_KLEPN - Also known as kan, nptII. Experimental evidence at protein level: Swiss-Prot protein existence level 1. Resistance to kanamycin, neomycin, paromomycin, ribostamycin, butirosin and gentamicin B. From Klebsiella pneumoniae.
   9161..9319    +  CDS            ble (fragment): BLE_KLEPN - Experimental evidence at protein level: Swiss-Prot protein existence level 1. Binding protein with a strong affinity to the bleomycin family of antibiotics. Binds to CL990; an antimitotic-antibiotic compound. From Klebsiella pneumoniae.
   9314..9435    +  polyA_signal   SV40 poly(A) signal: SV40 polyadenylation signal
   9506..9528    -  protein_bind   lac operator (fragment): The lac repressor binds to the lac operator to inhibit transcription in E. coli. This inhibition can be relieved by adding lactose or isopropyl-β-D-thiogalactopyranoside (IPTG). lac repressor encoded by lacI
   9532..9562    -  promoter       lac promoter: promoter for the E. coli lac operon
   9577..9598    -  protein_bind   CAP binding site: CAP binding activates transcription in the presence of cAMP. E. coli catabolite activator protein
   9611..9703    -  CDS            lacI (fragment): lac repressor; lacI; The lac repressor binds to the lac operator to inhibit transcription in E. coli. This inhibition can be relieved by adding lactose or isopropyl-β-D-thiogalactopyranoside (IPTG).
   9886..10474   -  rep_origin     ori: high-copy-number ColE1/pMB1/pBR322/pUC origin of replication
  10645..11505   -  CDS            AmpR: β-lactamase; bla; confers resistance to ampicillin, carbenicillin, and related antibiotics
  11506..11610   -  promoter       AmpR promoter: bla
