[The description below was written by a language model from this plasmid's Addgene catalogue record and pLannotate feature annotations shown in this document.]
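Description:
pcDNA3.1-MSTN-c.748-799T>G is a mammalian expression plasmid built on the pcDNA3.1(+) backbone and carrying the full bovine myostatin gene (MSTN, also called GDF8) as a genomic insert of about 6.2 kb, introns included. It is maintained in E. coli through a high-copy ColE1/pUC-type origin and selected with ampicillin via the β-lactamase gene. An f1 origin is also present. For mammalian cells the backbone supplies a neomycin phosphotransferase cassette driven by the SV40 early promoter and ended by an SV40 polyadenylation signal, which can be used for G418 selection. The catalogue gives a total size of 11,679 bp, while the sequenced record is 11,641 nt.

Transcription of the insert is driven by the human CMV immediate-early enhancer and promoter and terminated by the bovine growth hormone polyadenylation signal. A T7 promoter lies just upstream of the insert. The feature table shows three separate MSTN coding segments spread over roughly 5 kb, consistent with three exons separated by two introns. They are labelled by homology to the human protein, although the recorded species is bovine. The insert carries the variant c.748-799T>G, whose nomenclature places it deep in the intron preceding the exon that begins at coding position 748.

Because the pre-mRNA must be spliced in transfected cells, the construct works as a full-gene splicing reporter, and the associated study assessed how bovine MSTN variants affect pre-mRNA splicing. Sequencing also found six natural variants in intron 1. The depositor reports that these have no detectable effect and that RNA expression and splicing were confirmed as functional.
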