Addgene plasmid #241325: pcDNA3.1-MSTN-c.748-799T>G
Purpose: Expresses bovine MSTN (c.748-799T>G) in mammalian cells
Depositing lab: Mathilde Dupont-Nivet. Depositing organization: INRAE Jouy-en-Josas. Publication: Assessing the effect of bovine MSTN variants on pre-mRNA splicing. Gaiani N, Rocha D, Boulling A. Anim Genet. 2026 Feb;57(1):e70073. doi: 10.1002/age.70073. PubMed 41614706.
Backbone
  Vector backbone: pcDNA3.1 (+)
  Backbone manufacturer: Invitrogen (Life Technologies)
  Backbone size w/o insert (bp): 5431
  Total vector size (bp): 11679
  Vector type: Mammalian Expression
Growth in bacteria
  Bacterial resistance: Ampicillin, 100 μg/mL
  Growth temperature: 37°C
  Growth strain: DH5alpha
  Copy number: High Copy
Gene/Insert
  Gene/Insert name: MSTN full gene (alt name: Myostatin)
  Species: B. taurus (bovine)
  Insert size (bp): 6248
  Mutation: c.748-799T>G
  GenBank ID: GeneID:281187
  Entrez Gene: MSTN (a.k.a. GDF8)
  Promoter: CMV
  Cloning method: Other
  Sequencing primers: 5′ TAATACGACTCACTATAGGG
Terms and licenses: Academic/Nonprofit Terms; Industry Terms: Not Available to Industry
Depositor comments: Addgene NGS finds six natural variants within MSTN intron 1 (NC_037329.1). The depositor confirms these intronic variants have no detectable effect on plasmid function, and that the plasmid has been tested and found fully functional in terms of RNA expression and splicing.
How to cite: pcDNA3.1-MSTN-c.748-799T>G was a gift from Mathilde Dupont-Nivet (Addgene plasmid # 241325 ; http://n2t.net/addgene:241325 ; RRID:Addgene_241325)
